Addgene plasmid #185750: L2-AA007
Purpose: Vector to introduce HygR and eGFP under control of p35S into the genome of the hornwort Anthoceros agrestis via Agrobacterium mediated transformation. eGFP contains a cell membrane localization tag.
Depositing lab: Peter Szoevenyi. Depositing organization: University of Zurich. Publication: An Agrobacterium-mediated stable transformation technique for the hornwort model Anthoceros agrestis. Frangedakis E, Waller M, Nishiyama T, Tsukaya H, Xu X, Yue Y, Tjahjadi M, Gunadi A, Van Eck J, Li FW, Szovenyi P, Sakakibara K. New Phytol. 2021 Jun 2. doi: 10.1111/nph.17524. PubMed 34076270.
Backbone
  Vector backbone: CsA
  Backbone size w/o insert (bp): 6702
  Total vector size (bp): 11231
  Vector type: Plant Expression
  Selectable markers: Hygromycin
Growth in bacteria
  Bacterial resistance: Spectinomycin, 50 μg/mL
  Growth temperature: 37°C
  Growth strain: DH5alpha
  Copy number: High Copy
Gene/Insert 1
  Gene/Insert name: HygR2 (alt name: Hygromycin resistance)
  Species: Synthetic
Gene/Insert 2
  Gene/Insert name: eGFP
  Species: Synthetic
  Tag / fusion protein: membrane localization tag Lti6b (C terminal on insert)
Terms and licenses: Academic/Nonprofit Terms; Industry Terms: Not Available to Industry
How to cite: L2-AA007 was a gift from Peter Szoevenyi (Addgene plasmid # 185750 ; http://n2t.net/addgene:185750 ; RRID:Addgene_185750)
