[The description below was written by a language model from this plasmid's Addgene catalogue record and pLannotate feature annotations shown in this document.]
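Description:
L2-AA007 is an 11.2 kb binary plant-expression vector built on the CsA backbone for Agrobacterium-mediated stable transformation of the hornwort Anthoceros agrestis. The backbone carries two replication systems. A high-copy ColE1/pUC-type origin, with the pBR322 bom mobilisation region, supports propagation in E. coli. The pVS1 module (oriV, RepA replication protein and StaA stability protein) allows maintenance in Agrobacterium. Bacterial selection is by spectinomycin through the aadA gene. The short gentamicin-resistance, rop and integron Pc promoter matches in the annotation are only fragments, likely remnants of the backbone's construction rather than functional parts.

The payload lies between the nopaline-type left and right T-DNA border repeats, which delimit the segment transferred into the plant genome. It consists of two transcription units in the same orientation, each driven by the constitutive CaMV 35S promoter. The unit nearest the left border expresses hygromycin B phosphotransferase (HygR), ended by a CaMV poly(A) signal, and provides hygromycin selection of transformed tissue. The second unit encodes eGFP fused at its C terminus to Lti6b (annotated as Arabidopsis RCI2B), a small membrane protein that targets the fluorescence to the cell membrane. This unit is followed by a NOS terminator and a further CaMV poly(A) signal.

According to the record, the plasmid is used to introduce the selectable marker and the membrane-localised reporter into the A. agrestis genome. This allows transformants to be selected on hygromycin and identified by fluorescence that outlines the cells.
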