Features (pLannotate 1.2.2; 20 found; start..end, strand, type, name):
    195..389     +  rep_origin     pVS1 oriV: origin of replication for the Pseudomonas plasmid pVS1 (Heeb et al., 2000)
    592..631     +  CDS            rop (fragment): Rop protein, which maintains plasmids at low copy number; rop
    733..873     +  misc_feature   bom: basis of mobility region from pBR322
   1059..1647    -  rep_origin     ori: high-copy-number ColE1/pMB1/pBR322/pUC origin of replication
   1738..2526    -  CDS            aadA: S3AD_ECOLX - Experimental evidence at protein level: Swiss-Prot protein existence level 1. Mediates bacterial resistance to the antibiotics streptomycin and spectinomycin. From Escherichia coli.
   2533..2589    -  CDS            GmR (fragment): gentamycin acetyltransferase; aacC1; confers resistance to gentamycin
   2765..2788    -  promoter       Pc promoter (fragment): intI1 (promoter lies within the coding sequence); class 1 integron promoter
   3312..3336    +  misc_feature   LB T-DNA repeat: left border repeat from nopaline C58 T-DNA
   3855..4196    +  promoter       CaMV 35S promoter: strong constitutive promoter from cauliflower mosaic virus
   4231..5256    +  CDS            HygR: hygromycin B phosphotransferase confers resistance to hygromycin
   5291..5465    +  polyA_signal   CaMV poly(A) signal: cauliflower mosaic virus polyadenylation signal
   5874..6215    +  promoter       CaMV 35S promoter: strong constitutive promoter from cauliflower mosaic virus
   6230..6946    +  CDS            EGFP: EGFP is a basic (constitutively fluorescent) green fluorescent protein published in 1996, derived from Aequorea victoria. It is reported to be a rapidly-maturing weak dimer with moderate acid sensitivity.
   7004..7162    +  CDS            RCI2B: RCI2B_ARATH - Also known as LTI6B. Experimental evidence at transcript level: Swiss-Prot protein existence level 2. From Arabidopsis thaliana (Mouse-ear cress).
   7192..7444    +  terminator     NOS terminator: nopaline synthase terminator and poly(A) signal
   7491..7665    +  polyA_signal   CaMV poly(A) signal: cauliflower mosaic virus polyadenylation signal
   7904..7928    +  misc_feature   RB T-DNA repeat: right border repeat from nopaline C58 T-DNA
   8268..8669    +  CDS            Y4CG_SINFN (fragment): Protein inferred from homology: Swiss-Prot protein existence level 3. From Sinorhizobium fredii (strain NBRC 101917 / NGR234).
   9229..9858    +  CDS            pVS1 StaA: stability protein from the Pseudomonas plasmid pVS1 (Heeb et al., 2000)
  10287..129     +  CDS            pVS1 RepA (across the origin): replication protein from the Pseudomonas plasmid pVS1 (Heeb et al., 2000)
>Addgene plasmid #185750 | L2-AA007 | addgene full sequence | sequence record 367858 | Addgene NGS Result
GTGCGCAAGCTGATCGGGTCAAATGACCTGCCGGAGTACGATTTGAAGGAGGAGGCGGGGCAGGCTGGCC
CGATCCTAGTCATGCGCTACCGCAACCTGATCGAGGGCGAAGCATCCGCCGGTTCCTAATGTACGGAGCA
GATGCTAGGGCAAATTGCCCTAGCAGGGGAAAAAGGTCGAAAAGGACTCTTTCCTGTGGATAGCACGTAC
ATTGGGAACCCAAAGCCGTACATTGGGAACCGGAACCCGTACATTGGGAACCCAAAGCCGTACATTGGGA
ACCGGTCACACATGTAAGTGACTGATATAAAAGAGAAAAAAGGCGATTTTTCCGCCTAAAACTCTTTAAA
ACTTATTAAAACTCTTAAAACCCGCCTGGCCTGTGCATAACTGTCTGGCCAGCGCACAGCCGAAGTGCTG
CAAAAAGCGCCTACCCTTCGGTCGCTGCGCTCCCTACGCCCCGCCGCTTCGCGTCGGCCTATCGCGGCCG
CTGGCCGCTCAAAAATGGCTGGCCTACGGCCAGGCAATCTACCAGGGCGCGGACAAGCCGCGCCGTCGCC
ACTCGACCGCCGGCGCCCACATCAAGGCACCCTGCCTCGCGCGTTTCGGTGATGACGGTGAAAACCTCTG
ACACATGCAGCTCCCGGTGACGGTCACAGCTTGTCTGTAAGCGGATGCCGGGAGCAGACAAGCCCGTCAG
GGCGCGTCAGCGGGTGTTGGCGGGTGTCGGGGCGCAGCCATGACCCAGTCACGTAGCGATAGCGGAGTGT
ATACTGGCTTAACTATGCGGCATCAGAGCAGATTGTACTGAGAGTGCACCATATGCGGTGTGAAATACCG
CACAGATGCGTAAGGAGAAAATACCGCATCAGGCGCTCATCCGCTTCCTCGCTCACTGACTCGCTGCGCT
CGGTCGTTCGGCTGCGGCGAGCGGTATCAGCTCACTCAAAGGCGGTAATACGGTTATCCACAGAATCAGG
GGATAACGCAGGAAAGAACATGTGAGCAAAAGGCCAGCAAAAGGCCAGGAACCGTAAAAAGGCCGCGTTG
CTGGCGTTTTTCCATAGGCTCCGCCCCCCTGACGAGCATCACAAAAATCGACGCTCAAGTCAGAGGTGGC
GAAACCCGACAGGACTATAAAGATACCAGGCGTTTCCCCCTGGAAGCTCCCTCGTGCGCTCTCCTGTTCC
GACCCTGCCGCTTACCGGATACCTGTCCGCCTTTCTCCCTTCGGGAAGCGTGGCGCTTTCTCATAGCTCA
CGCTGTAGGTATCTCAGTTCGGTGTAGGTCGTTCGCTCCAAGCTGGGCTGTGTGCACGAACCCCCCGTTC
AGCCCGACCGCTGCGCCTTATCCGGTAACTATCGTCTTGAGTCCAACCCGGTAAGACACGACTTATCGCC
ACTGGCAGCAGCCACTGGTAACAGGATTAGCAGAGCGAGGTATGTAGGCGGTGCTACAGAGTTCTTGAAG
TGGTGGCCTAACTACGGCTACACTAGAAGGACAGTATTTGGTATCTGCGCTCTGCTGAAGCCAGTTACCT
TCGGAAAAAGAGTTGGTAGCTCTTGATCCGGCAAACAAACCACCGCTGGTAGCGGTGGTTTTTTTGTTTG
CAAGCAGCAGATTACGCGCAGAAAAAAAGGATCTCAAGAAGATCCTTTGATCTTTTCTACGGGGTCTGAC
GCTCAGTGGAACGAAAACTCACGTTAAGGGATTTTGGTCATGCATTCTAGGTGATTATTTGCCGACTACC
TTGGTGATCTCGCCTTTCACGTAGTGGACAAATTCTTCCAACTGATCTGCGCGCGAGGCCAAGCGATCTT
CTTCTTGTCCAAGATAAGCCTGTCTAGCTTCAAGTATGACGGGCTGATACTGGGCCGGCAGGCGCTCCAT
TGCCCAGTCGGCAGCGACATCCTTCGGCGCGATTTTGCCGGTTACTGCGCTGTACCAAATGCGGGACAAC
GTAAGCACTACATTTCGCTCATCACCAGCCCAGTCGGGCGGCGAGTTCCATAGCGTTAAGGTTTCATTTA
GCGCCTCAAATAGATCCTGTTCAGGAACCGGATCAAAGAGTTCCTCCGCCGCTGGACCTACCAAGGCAAC
GCTATGTTCTCTTGCTTTTGTCAGCAAGATAGCCAGATCAATGTCGATCGTGGCTGGCTCGAAGATACCT
GCAAGAATGTCATTGCGCTGCCATTCTCCAAATTGCAGTTCGCGCTTAGCTGGATAACGCCACGGAATGA
TGTCGTCGTGCACAACAATGGTGACTTCTACAGCGCGGAGAATCTCGCTCTCTCCAGGGGAAGCCGAAGT
TTCCAAAAGGTCGTTGATCAAAGCTCGCCGCGTTGTTTCATCAAGCCTTACGGTCACCGTAACCAGCAAA
TCAATATCACTGTGTGGCTTCAGGCCGCCATCCACTGCGGAGCCGTACAAATGTACGGCCAGCAACGTCG
GTTCGAGATGGCGCTCGATGACGCCAACTACCTCTGATAGTTGAGTCGATACTTCGGCGATCACCGCTTC
CCTCATAATGTTTAACTTTGTTTTAGGGCGACTGCCCTGCTGCGTAACATCGTTGCTGCTCCATAACATC
AAACATCGACCCACGGCGTAACGCGCTTGCTGCTTGGATGCCCGAGGCATAGACTGTACCCCAAAAAAAC
AGTCATAACAAGCCATGAAAACCGCCACTGCGCCGTTACCACCGCTGCGTTCGGTCAAGGTTCTGGACCA
GTTGCGTGAGCGCATACGCTACTTGCATTACAGCTTACGAACCGAACAGGCTTATGTCCACTGGGTTCGT
GCCTTCATCCGTTTCCACGGTGTGCGTCACCCGGCAACCTTGGGTAGCAGCGAAGTCGAGGCATTTCTGT
CCTGGCTGGAACAGAACTTATTATTTCCTTCCTCTTTTCTACAGTATTTAAAGATACCCCAAGAAGCTAA
TTATAACAAGACGAACTCCAATTCACTGTTCCTTGCATTCTAAAACCTTAAATACCAGAAAACAGCTTTT
TCAAAGTTGTTTTCAAAGTTGGCGTATAACATAGTATCGACGGAGCCGATTTTGAAACCGCGGTGATCAC
AGGCAGCAACGCTCTGTCATCGTTACAATCAACATGCTACCCTCCGCGAGATCATCCGTGTTTCAAACCC
GGCAGCTTAGTTGCCGTTCTTCCGAATAGCATCGGTAACATGAGCAAAGTCTGCCGCCTTACAACGGCTC
TCCCGCTGACGCCGTCCCGGACTGATGGGCTGCCTGTATCGAGTGGTGATTTTGTGCCGAGCTGCCGGTC
GGGGAGCTGTTGGCTGGCTGGTGGCAGGATATATTGTGGTGTAAACATAACGGATCCGGTCTCAGGAGAA
TGAGGAGAGATTAGCCTTTTCAATTTCAGAAAGAATGCTAACCCACAGATGGTTAGAGAGGCTTACGCAG
CAAGTCTCATCAAGACGATCTACCCGAGCAATAATCTACAGGAAATCAAATACCTTCCCAAGAAGGTTAA
AGATGCAGTCAAAAGATTCAGGACTAACTGCATCAAGAACACAGAGAAAGATATATTTCTCAAGATCAGA
AGTACTATTCCAGTATGGACGATTCAAGGCTTGCTTCACAAACCAAGGCAAGTAATAGAGATTGGAGTCT
CTAAAAAGGTAGTTCCCACTGAATCAAAGGCCATGGAGTCAAAGATTCAAATAGAGGACCTAACAGAACT
CGCCGTAAAGACTGGCGAACAGTTCATACAGAGTCTCTTACGACTCAATGACAAGAAGAAAATCTTCGTC
AACATGGTGGAGCACGACACACTTGTCTACTCCAAAAATATCAAAGATACAGTCTCAGTAGACCAAAGGG
CAATTGAGACTTTTCAACAAAGGGTAATATCCGGAAACCTCCTCGGATTCCATTGCCCAGCTATCTGTCA
CTTTATTGTGAAGATAGTGGAAAAGGAAGGTGGCTCCTACAAATGCCATCATTGCGATAAAGGAAAGGCC
ATCGTTGAAGATGCCTCTGCCGACAGTGGTCCCAAAGATGGACCCCCACCCACGAGGAGCATCGTGGAAA
AAGAAAACGTTCCAACCACGTCTACAAAGCAAGTGGATTGATGTGATATCTCCACTGACGTAAGGGATGA
CGCACAATCCCACTATCCTTCGCAAGACCCTTCCTCTATATAAGGAAGTTCATTTCATTTGGAGAGAACA
CGGGGGACTCTAGAGGATCCAACATCACCAATGAAAAAGCCTGAACTCACCGCGACGTCTGTCGAGAAGT
TTCTGATCGAAAAGTTCGACAGCGTCTCCGACCTGATGCAGCTCTCGGAGGGCGAAGAATCTCGTGCTTT
CAGCTTCGATGTAGGAGGGCGTGGATATGTCCTGCGGGTAAATAGCTGCGCCGATGGTTTCTACAAAGAT
CGTTATGTTTATCGGCACTTTGCATCGGCCGCGCTCCCGATTCCGGAAGTGCTTGACATTGGGGAGTTTA
GCGAGAGCCTGACCTATTGCATCTCCCGCCGTTCACAGGGTGTCACGTTGCAAGACCTGCCTGAAACCGA
ACTGCCCGCTGTTCTACAACCGGTCGCGGAGGCTATGGATGCGATCGCTGCGGCCGATCTTAGCCAGACG
AGCGGGTTCGGCCCATTCGGACCGCAAGGAATCGGTCAATACACTACATGGCGTGATTTCATATGCGCGA
TTGCTGATCCCCATGTGTATCACTGGCAAACTGTGATGGACGACACCGTCAGTGCGTCCGTCGCGCAGGC
TCTCGATGAGCTGATGCTTTGGGCCGAGGACTGCCCCGAAGTCCGGCACCTCGTGCACGCGGATTTCGGC
TCCAACAATGTCCTGACGGACAATGGCCGCATAACAGCGGTCATTGACTGGAGCGAGGCGATGTTCGGGG
ATTCCCAATACGAGGTCGCCAACATCTTCTTCTGGAGGCCGTGGTTGGCTTGTATGGAGCAGCAGACGCG
CTACTTCGAGCGGAGGCATCCGGAGCTTGCAGGATCGCCACGACTCCGGGCGTATATGCTCCGCATTGGT
CTTGACCAACTCTATCAGAGCTTGGTTGACGGCAATTTCGATGATGCAGCTTGGGCGCAGGGTCGATGCG
ACGCAATCGTCCGATCCGGAGCCGGGACTGTCGGGCGTACACAAATCGCCCGCAGAAGCGCGGCCGTCTG
GACCGATGGCTGTGTAGAAGTACTCGCCGATAGTGGAAACCGACGCCCCAGCACTCGTCCGAGGGCAAAG
AAATAGGCTTCTCTAGCTAGAGTCGATCGACAAGCTCGAGTTTCTCCATAATAATGTGTGAGTAGTTCCC
AGATAAGGGAATTAGGGTTCCTATAGGGTTTCGCTCATGTGTTGAGCATATAAGAAACCCTTAGTATGTA
TTTGTATTTGTAAAATACTTCTATCAATAAAATTTCTAATTCCTAAAACCAAAATCCAGTACTAAAATCC
AGATCGCTAGCAAGGAGTCTGAGCAGGACAACTCGCGTAGTGAGAGTTACATGTTCGTTGGGTTCTTCCG
ACACGGACCTGAGTTGGCCAACGTCCCACCTGAGGTCTGTGCCCCGGTGATGAGAAGTGTGCATCTCGTT
CTTGCAGCTCGTCAGTACTTTCAGAATCATGGCGTGCATGGTAGAATGACCCTTATAACGGACTTCGACA
TGGCAATCGCTATACAGGAGCATGGAGTCAAAGATTCAAATAGAGGACCTAACAGAACTCGCCGTAAAGA
CTGGCGAACAGTTCATACAGAGTCTCTTACGACTCAATGACAAGAAGAAAATCTTCGTCAACATGGTGGA
GCACGACACACTTGTCTACTCCAAAAATATCAAAGATACAGTCTCAGAAGACCAAAGGGCAATTGAGACT
TTTCAACAAAGGGTAATATCCGGAAACCTCCTCGGATTCCATTGCCCAGCTATCTGTCACTTTATTGTGA
AGATAGTGGAAAAGGAAGGTGGCTCCTACAAATGCCATCATTGCGATAAAGGAAAGGCCATCGTTGAAGA
TGCCTCTGCCGACAGTGGTCCCAAAGATGGACCCCCACCCACGAGGAGCATCGTGGAAAAAGAAGACGTT
CCAACCACGTCTTCAAAGCAAGTGGATTGATGTGATATCTCCACTGACGTAAGGGATGACGCACAATCCC
ACTATCCTTCGCAAGACCCTTCCTCTATATAAGGAAGTTCATTTCATTTGGAGAGAACACGGGGGACTAA
TGGTGAGCAAGGGCGAGGAGCTGTTCACCGGGGTGGTGCCCATCCTGGTCGAGCTGGACGGCGACGTAAA
CGGCCACAAGTTCAGCGTGTCCGGCGAGGGCGAGGGCGATGCCACCTACGGCAAGCTGACCCTGAAGTTC
ATCTGCACCACCGGCAAGCTGCCCGTGCCCTGGCCCACCCTCGTGACCACCCTGACCTACGGCGTGCAGT
GCTTCAGCCGCTACCCCGACCACATGAAGCAGCACGACTTCTTCAAGTCCGCCATGCCCGAAGGCTACGT
CCAGGAGCGCACCATCTTCTTCAAGGACGACGGCAACTACAAGACCCGCGCCGAGGTGAAGTTCGAGGGC
GACACCCTGGTGAACCGCATCGAGCTGAAGGGCATCGACTTCAAGGAGGACGGCAACATCCTGGGGCACA
AGCTGGAGTACAACTACAACAGCCACAACGTCTATATCATGGCCGACAAGCAGAAGAACGGCATCAAGGT
GAACTTCAAGATCCGCCACAACATCGAGGACGGCAGCGTGCAGCTCGCCGACCACTACCAGCAGAACACC
CCCATCGGCGACGGCCCCGTGCTGCTGCCCGACAACCACTACCTGAGCACCCAGTCCGCCCTGAGCAAAG
ACCCCAACGAGAAGCGCGATCACATGGTCCTGCTGGAGTTCGTGACCGCCGCCGGGATCACTCTCGGCAT
GGACGAGCTGTACAAGGCTTCGGGAGCTGCGGCAGCTGCCGCTGCGGCAGCGGCCGAATTCAAGCGCTTG
AAAATGAGTACAGCCACTTTCGTAGAGATTATTCTTGCTATCATCTTGCCTCCTCTCGGCGTCTTTCTCA
AATTTGGTTGCAAGGTTGAGTTTTGGATATGTTTGATTTTGACGCTGTTTGGTTATCTTCCCGGAATCCT
TTACGCTCTTTATATCATCACCTTTTGATGAGCTTGAGCTCGAATTTCCCCGATCGTTCAAACATTTGGC
AATAAAGTTTCTTAAGATTGAATCCTGTTGCCGGTCTTGCGATGATTATCATATAATTTCTGTTGAATTA
CGTTAAGCATGTAATAATTAACATGTAATGCATGACGTTATTTATGAGATGGGTTTTTATGATTAGAGTC
CCGCAATTATACATTTAATACGCGATAGAAAACAAAATATAGCGCGCAAACTAGGATAAATTATCGCGCG
CGGTGTCATCTATGTTACTAGATCGATCCGTATCGATAGCCTCTAGCTAGAGTCGATCGACAAGCTCGAG
TTTCTCCATAATAATGTGTGAGTAGTTCCCAGATAAGGGAATTAGGGTTCCTATAGGGTTTCGCTCATGT
GTTGAGCATATAAGAAACCCTTAGTATGTATTTGTATTTGTAAAATACTTCTATCAATAAAATTTCTAAT
TCCTAAAATCAAAATCCAGTACTAAAATCCAGATCGCTACAGAGGAGTCTGAGCAGGACAACTCGCGTAG
TGAGAGTTACATGTTCGTTGGGTTCTTCCGACACGGACCTGAGTTGGCCAACGTCCCACCTGAGGTCTGT
GCCCCGGTGATGAGAAGTGTGCATCTCGTTCTTGCAGCTCGTCAGTACTTTCAGAATCATGGCGTGCATG
GTAGAATGACCCTTATAACGGACTTCGACATGGCAATCGCTAGGTATACTTGAGACCGGATCCTGACAGG
ATATATTGGCGGGTAAACCTAAGAGAAAAGAGCGTTTATTAGAATAATCGGATATTTAAAAGGGCGTGAA
AAGGTTTATCCGTTCGTCCATTTGTATGTGCATGCCAACCACAGGGTTCCCCTCGGGATCAAAGTACTTT
GATCCAACCCCTCCGCTGCTATAGTGCAGTCGGCTTCTGACGTTCAGTGCAGCCGTCATCTGAAAACGAC
ATGTCGCACAAGTCCTAAGTTACGCGACAGGCTGCCGCCCTGCCCTTTTCCTGGCGTTTTCTTGTCGCGT
GTTTTAGTCGCATAAAGTAGAATACTTGCGACTAGAACCGGAGACATTACGCCATGAACAAGAGCGCCGC
CGCTGGCCTGCTGGGCTATGCCCGCGTCAGCACCGACGACCAGGACTTGACCAACCAACGGGCCGAACTG
CACGCGGCCGGCTGCACCAAGCTGTTTTCCGAGAAGATCACCGGCACCAGGCGCGACCGCCCGGAGCTGG
CCAGGATGCTTGACCACCTACGCCCTGGCGACGTTGTGACAGTGACCAGGCTAGACCGCCTGGCCCGCAG
CACCCGCGACCTACTGGACATTGCCGAGCGCATCCAGGAGGCCGGCGCGGGCCTGCGTAGCCTGGCAGAG
CCGTGGGCCGACACCACCACGCCGGCCGGCCGCATGGTGTTGACCGTGTTCGCCGGCATTGCCGAGTTCG
AGCGTTCCCTAATCATCGACCGCACCCGGAGCGGGCGCGAGGCCGCCAAGGCCCGAGGCGTGAAGTTTGG
CCCCCGCCCTACCCTCACCCCGGCACAGATCGCGCACGCCCGCGAGCTGATCGACCAGGAAGGCCGCACC
GTGAAAGAGGCGGCTGCACTGCTTGGCGTGCATCGCTCGACCCTGTACCGCGCACTTGAGCGCAGCGAGG
AAGTGACGCCCACCGAGGCCAGGCGGCGCGGTGCCTTCCGTGAGGACGCATTGACCGAGGCCGACGCCCT
GGCGGCCGCCGAGAATGAACGCCAAGAGGAACAAGCATGAAACCGCACCAGGACGGCCAGGACGAACCGT
TTTTCATTACCGAAGAGATCGAGGCGGAGATGATCGCGGCCGGGTACGTGTTCGAGCCGCCCGCGCACCT
CTCAACCGTGCGGCTGCATGAAATCCTGGCCGGTTTGTCTGATGCCAAGCTGGCGGCCTGGCCGGCCAGC
TTGGCCGCTGAAGAAACCGAGCGCCGCCGTCTAAAAAGGTGATGTGTATTTGAGTAAAACAGCTTGCGTC
ATGCGGTCGCTGCGTATATGATGCGATGAGTAAATAAACAAATACGCAAGGGGAACGCATGAAGGTTATC
GCTGTACTTAACCAGAAAGGCGGGTCAGGCAAGACGACCATCGCAACCCATCTAGCCCGCGCCCTGCAAC
TCGCCGGGGCCGATGTTCTGTTAGTCGATTCCGATCCCCAGGGCAGTGCCCGCGATTGGGCGGCCGTGCG
GGAAGATCAACCGCTAACCGTTGTCGGCATCGACCGCCCGACGATTGACCGCGACGTGAAGGCCATCGGC
CGGCGCGACTTCGTAGTGATCGACGGAGCGCCCCAGGCGGCGGACTTGGCTGTGTCCGCGATCAAGGCAG
CCGACTTCGTGCTGATTCCGGTGCAGCCAAGCCCTTACGACATATGGGCCACCGCCGACCTGGTGGAGCT
GGTTAAGCAGCGCATTGAGGTCACGGATGGAAGGCTACAAGCGGCCTTTGTCGTGTCGCGGGCGATCAAA
GGCACGCGCATCGGCGGTGAGGTTGCCGAGGCGCTGGCCGGGTACGAGCTGCCCATTCTTGAGTCCCGTA
TCACGCAGCGCGTGAGCTACCCAGGCACTGCCGCCGCCGGCACAACCGTTCTTGAATCAGAACCCGAGGG
CGACGCTGCCCGCGAGGTCCAGGCGCTGGCCGCTGAAATTAAATCAAAACTCATTTGAGTTAATGAGGTA
AAGAGAAAATGAGCAAAAGCACAAACACGCTAAGTGCCGGCCGTCCGAGCGCACGCAGCAGCAAGGCTGC
AACGTTGGCCAGCCTGGCAGACACGCCAGCCATGAAGCGGGTCAACTTTCAGTTGCCGGCGGAGGATCAC
ACCAAGCTGAAGATGTACGCGGTACGCCAAGGCAAGACCATTACCGAGCTGCTATCTGAATACATCGCGC
AGCTACCAGAGTAAATGAGCAAATGAATAAATGAGTAGATGAATTTTAGCGGCTAAAGGAGGCGGCATGG
AAAATCAAGAACAACCAGGCACCGACGCCGTGGAATGCCCCATGTGTGGAGGAACGGGCGGTTGGCCAGG
CGTAAGCGGCTGGGTTGCCTGCCGGCCCTGCAATGGCACTGGAACCCCCAAGCCCGAGGAATCGGCGTGA
GCGGTCGCAAACCATCCGGCCCGGTACAAATCGGCGCGGCGCTGGGTGATGACCTGGTGGAGAAGTTGAA
GGCCGCGCAGGCCGCCCAGCGGCAACGCATCGAGGCAGAAGCACGCCCCGGTGAATCGTGGCAAGCGGCC
GCTGATCGAATCCGCAAAGAATCCCGGCAACCGCCGGCAGCCGGTGCGCCGTCGATTAGGAAGCCGCCCA
AGGGCGACGAGCAACCAGATTTTTTCGTTCCGATGCTCTATGACGTGGGCACCCGCGATAGTCGCAGCAT
CATGGACGTGGCCGTTTTCCGTCTGTCGAAGCGTGACCGACGAGCTGGCGAGGTGATCCGCTACGAGCTT
CCAGACGGGCACGTAGAGGTTTCCGCAGGGCCGGCCGGCATGGCCAGTGTGTGGGATTACGACCTGGTAC
TGATGGCGGTTTCCCATCTAACCGAATCCATGAACCGATACCGGGAAGGGAAGGGAGACAAGCCCGGCCG
CGTGTTCCGTCCACACGTTGCGGACGTACTCAAGTTCTGCCGGCGAGCCGATGGCGGAAAGCAGAAAGAC
GACCTGGTAGAAACCTGCATTCGGTTAAACACCACGCACGTTGCCATGCAGCGTACGAAGAAGGCCAAGA
ACGGCCGCCTGGTGACGGTATCCGAGGGTGAAGCCTTGATTAGCCGCTACAAGATCGTAAAGAGCGAAAC
CGGGCGGCCGGAGTACATCGAGATCGAGCTAGCTGATTGGATGTACCGCGAGATCACAGAAGGCAAGAAC
CCGGACGTGCTGACGGTTCACCCCGATTACTTTTTGATCGATCCCGGCATCGGCCGTTTTCTCTACCGCC
TGGCACGCCGCGCCGCAGGCAAGGCAGAAGCCAGATGGTTGTTCAAGACGATCTACGAACGCAGTGGCAG
CGCCGGAGAGTTCAAGAAGTTCTGTTTCACC
